>Addgene plasmid #46511 | pGEX Stat1-SH2 | depositor full sequence | sequence record 65742 | Full Sequence
ACGTTATCGACTGCACGGTGCACCAATGCTTCTGGCGTCAGGCAGCCATCGGAAGCTGTGGTATGGCTGT
GCAGGTCGTAAATCACTGCATAATTCGTGTCGCTCAAGGCGCACTCCCGTTCTGGATAATGTTTTTTGCG
CCGACATCATAACGGTTCTGGCAAATATTCTGAAATGAGCTGTTGACAATTAATCATCGGCTCGTATAAT
GTGTGGAATTGTGAGCGGATAACAATTTCACACAGGAAACAGTATTCATGTCCCCTATACTAGGTTATTG
GAAAATTAAGGGCCTTGTGCAACCCACTCGACTTCTTTTGGAATATCTTGAAGAAAAATATGAAGAGCAT
TTGTATGAGCGCGATGAAGGTGATAAATGGCGAAACAAAAAGTTTGAATTGGGTTTGGAGTTTCCCAATC
TTCCTTATTATATTGATGGTGATGTTAAATTAACACAGTCTATGGCCATCATACGTTATATAGCTGACAA
GCACAACATGTTGGGTGGTTGTCCAAAAGAGCGTGCAGAGATTTCAATGCTTGAAGGAGCGGTTTTGGAT
ATTAGATACGGTGTTTCGAGAATTGCATATAGTAAAGACTTTGAAACTCTCAAAGTTGATTTTCTTAGCA
AGCTACCTGAAATGCTGAAAATGTTCGAAGATCGTTTATGTCATAAAACATATTTAAATGGTGATCATGT
AACCCATCCTGACTTCATGTTGTATGACGCTCTTGATGTTGTTTTATACATGGACCCAATGTGCCTGGAT
GCGTTCCCAAAATTAGTTTGTTTTAAAAAACGTATTGAAGCTATCCCACAAATTGATAAGTACTTGAAAT
CCAGCAAGTATATAGCATGGCCTTTGCAGGGCTGGCAAGCCACGTTTGGTGGTGGCGACCATCCTCCAAA
ATCGGATCTGGAAGTTCTGTTCCAGGGGCCCCTGGGATCCCTGACTCCACCATGTGCACGATGGGCTCAG
CTTTCAGAAGTGCTGAGTTGGCAGTTTTCTTCTGTCACCAAAAGAGGTCTCAATGTGGACCAGCTGAACA
TGTTGGGAGAGAAGCTTCTTGGTCCTAACGCCAGCCCCGATGGTCTCATTCCGTGGACGAGGTTTTGTAA
GGAAAATATAAATGATAAAAATTTTCCCTTCTGGCTTTGGATTGAAAGCATCCTAGAACTCATTAAAAAA
CACCTGCTCCCTCTCTGGAATGATGGGTGCATCATGGGCTTCATCAGCAAGGAGCGAGAGCGTGCCCTGT
TGAAGGACCAGCAGCCGGGGACCTTCCTGCTGCGGTTCAGTGAGAGCTCCCGGGAAGGGGCCATCACATT
CACATGGGTGGAGCGGTCCCAGAACGGAGGCGAACCTGACTTCCATGCGGTTGAACCCTACACGAAGAAA
GAACTTTCTGCTGTTACTTTCCCTGACATCATTCGCAATTACAAAGTCATGGCTGCTGAGAATATTCCTG
AGAATCCCCTGAAGTATCTGTATCCAAATATTGACAAAGACCATGCCTTTGGAAAGTATTACTCCAGGGG
AATTCTATGAGCGGCCGCATCGTGACTGACTGACGATCTGCCTCGCGCGTTTCGGTGATGACGGTGAAAA
CCTCTGACACATGCAGCTCCCGGAGACGGTCACAGCTTGTCTGTAAGCGGATGCCGGGAGCAGACAAGCC
CGTCAGGGCGCGTCAGCGGGTGTTGGCGGGTGTCGGGGCGCAGCCATGACCCAGTCACGTAGCGATAGCG
GAGTGTATAATTCTTGAAGACGAAAGGGCCTCGTGATACGCCTATTTTTATAGGTTAATGTCATGATAAT
AATGGTTTCTTAGACGTCAGGTGGCACTTTTCGGGGAAATGTGCGCGGAACCCCTATTTGTTTATTTTTC
TAAATACATTCAAATATGTATCCGCTCATGAGACAATAACCCTGATAAATGCTTCAATAATATTGAAAAA
GGAAGAGTATGAGTATTCAACATTTCCGTGTCGCCCTTATTCCCTTTTTTGCGGCATTTTGCCTTCCTGT
TTTTGCTCACCCAGAAACGCTGGTGAAAGTAAAAGATGCTGAAGATCAGTTGGGTGCACGAGTGGGTTAC
ATCGAACTGGATCTCAACAGCGGTAAGATCCTTGAGAGTTTTCGCCCCGAAGAACGTTTTCCAATGATGA
GCACTTTTAAAGTTCTGCTATGTGGCGCGGTATTATCCCGTGTTGACGCCGGGCAAGAGCAACTCGGTCG
CCGCATACACTATTCTCAGAATGACTTGGTTGAGTACTCACCAGTCACAGAAAAGCATCTTACGGATGGC
ATGACAGTAAGAGAATTATGCAGTGCTGCCATAACCATGAGTGATAACACTGCGGCCAACTTACTTCTGA
CAACGATCGGAGGACCGAAGGAGCTAACCGCTTTTTTGCACAACATGGGGGATCATGTAACTCGCCTTGA
TCGTTGGGAACCGGAGCTGAATGAAGCCATACCAAACGACGAGCGTGACACCACGATGCCTGCAGCAATG
GCAACAACGTTGCGCAAACTATTAACTGGCGAACTACTTACTCTAGCTTCCCGGCAACAATTAATAGACT
GGATGGAGGCGGATAAAGTTGCAGGACCACTTCTGCGCTCGGCCCTTCCGGCTGGCTGGTTTATTGCTGA
TAAATCTGGAGCCGGTGAGCGTGGGTCTCGCGGTATCATTGCAGCACTGGGGCCAGATGGTAAGCCCTCC
CGTATCGTAGTTATCTACACGACGGGGAGTCAGGCAACTATGGATGAACGAAATAGACAGATCGCTGAGA
TAGGTGCCTCACTGATTAAGCATTGGTAACTGTCAGACCAAGTTTACTCATATATACTTTAGATTGATTT
AAAACTTCATTTTTAATTTAAAAGGATCTAGGTGAAGATCCTTTTTGATAATCTCATGACCAAAATCCCT
TAACGTGAGTTTTCGTTCCACTGAGCGTCAGACCCCGTAGAAAAGATCAAAGGATCTTCTTGAGATCCTT
TTTTTCTGCGCGTAATCTGCTGCTTGCAAACAAAAAAACCACCGCTACCAGCGGTGGTTTGTTTGCCGGA
TCAAGAGCTACCAACTCTTTTTCCGAAGGTAACTGGCTTCAGCAGAGCGCAGATACCAAATACTGTCCTT
CTAGTGTAGCCGTAGTTAGGCCACCACTTCAAGAACTCTGTAGCACCGCCTACATACCTCGCTCTGCTAA
TCCTGTTACCAGTGGCTGCTGCCAGTGGCGATAAGTCGTGTCTTACCGGGTTGGACTCAAGACGATAGTT
ACCGGATAAGGCGCAGCGGTCGGGCTGAACGGGGGGTTCGTGCACACAGCCCAGCTTGGAGCGAACGACC
TACACCGAACTGAGATACCTACAGCGTGAGCTATGAGAAAGCGCCACGCTTCCCGAAGGGAGAAAGGCGG
ACAGGTATCCGGTAAGCGGCAGGGTCGGAACAGGAGAGCGCACGAGGGAGCTTCCAGGGGGAAACGCCTG
GTATCTTTATAGTCCTGTCGGGTTTCGCCACCTCTGACTTGAGCGTCGATTTTTGTGATGCTCGTCAGGG
GGGCGGAGCCTATGGAAAAACGCCAGCAACGCGGCCTTTTTACGGTTCCTGGCCTTTTGCTGGCCTTTTG
CTCACATGTTCTTTCCTGCGTTATCCCCTGATTCTGTGGATAACCGTATTACCGCCTTTGAGTGAGCTGA
TACCGCTCGCCGCAGCCGAACGACCGAGCGCAGCGAGTCAGTGAGCGAGGAAGCGGAAGAGCGCCTGATG
CGGTATTTTCTCCTTACGCATCTGTGCGGTATTTCACACCGCATAAATTCCGACACCATCGAATGGTGCA
AAACCTTTCGCGGTATGGCATGATAGCGCCCGGAAGAGAGTCAATTCAGGGTGGTGAATGTGAAACCAGT
AACGTTATACGATGTCGCAGAGTATGCCGGTGTCTCTTATCAGACCGTTTCCCGCGTGGTGAACCAGGCC
AGCCACGTTTCTGCGAAAACGCGGGAAAAAGTGGAAGCGGCGATGGCGGAGCTGAATTACATTCCCAACC
GCGTGGCACAACAACTGGCGGGCAAACAGTCGTTGCTGATTGGCGTTGCCACCTCCAGTCTGGCCCTGCA
CGCGCCGTCGCAAATTGTCGCGGCGATTAAATCTCGCGCCGATCAACTGGGTGCCAGCGTGGTGGTGTCG
ATGGTAGAACGAAGCGGCGTCGAAGCCTGTAAAGCGGCGGTGCACAATCTTCTCGCGCAACGCGTCAGTG
GGCTGATCATTAACTATCCGCTGGATGACCAGGATGCCATTGCTGTGGAAGCTGCCTGCACTAATGTTCC
GGCGTTATTTCTTGATGTCTCTGACCAGACACCCATCAACAGTATTATTTTCTCCCATGAAGACGGTACG
CGACTGGGCGTGGAGCATCTGGTCGCATTGGGTCACCAGCAAATCGCGCTGTTAGCGGGCCCATTAAGTT
CTGTCTCGGCGCGTCTGCGTCTGGCTGGCTGGCATAAATATCTCACTCGCAATCAAATTCAGCCGATAGC
GGAACGGGAAGGCGACTGGAGTGCCATGTCCGGTTTTCAACAAACCATGCAAATGCTGAATGAGGGCATC
GTTCCCACTGCGATGCTGGTTGCCAACGATCAGATGGCGCTGGGCGCAATGCGCGCCATTACCGAGTCCG
GGCTGCGCGTTGGTGCGGATATCTCGGTAGTGGGATACGACGATACCGAAGACAGCTCATGTTATATCCC
GCCGTCAACCACCATCAAACAGGATTTTCGCCTGCTGGGGCAAACCAGCGTGGACCGCTTGCTGCAACTC
TCTCAGGGCCAGGCGGTGAAGGGCAATCAGCTGTTGCCCGTCTCACTGGTGAAAAGAAAAACCACCCTGG
CGCCCAATACGCAAACCGCCTCTCCCCGCGCGTTGGCCGATTCATTAATGCAGCTGGCACGACAGGTTTC
CCGACTGGAAAGCGGGCAGTGAGCGCAACGCAATTAATGTGAGTTAGCTCACTCATTAGGCACCCCAGGC
TTTACACTTTATGCTTCCGGCTCGTATGTTGTGTGGAATTGTGAGCGGATAACAATTTCACACAGGAAAC
AGCTATGACCATGATTACGGATTCACTGGCCGTCGTTTTACAACGTCGTGACTGGGAAAACCCTGGCGTT
ACCCAACTTAATCGCCTTGCAGCACATCCCCCTTTCGCCAGCTGGCGTAATAGCGAAGAGGCCCGCACCG
ATCGCCCTTCCCAACAGTTGCGCAGCCTGAATGGCGAATGGCGCTTTGCCTGGTTTCCGGCACCAGAAGC
GGTGCCGGAAAGCTGGCTGGAGTGCGATCTTCCTGAGGCCGATACTGTCGTCGTCCCCTCAAACTGGCAG
ATGCACGGTTACGATGCGCCCATCTACACCAACGTAACCTATCCCATTACGGTCAATCCGCCGTTTGTTC
CCACGGAGAATCCGACGGGTTGTTACTCGCTCACATTTAATGTTGATGAAAGCTGGCTACAGGAAGGCCA
GACGCGAATTATTTTTGATGGCGTTGGAATT
Features (pLannotate 1.2.2; 17 found; start..end, strand, type, name):
      6..107     -  CDS            yciV (fragment): RNAAM_ECOLI - Also known as trpH From Escherichia coli (strain K12).
    183..211     +  promoter       tac promoter: strong E. coli promoter; hybrid between the trp and lac UV5 promoters
    219..235     +  protein_bind   lac operator: The lac repressor binds to the lac operator to inhibit transcription in E. coli. This inhibition can be relieved by adding lactose or isopropyl-β-D-thiogalactopyranoside (IPTG). lac repressor encoded by lacI
    258..911     +  CDS            GST26_SCHJA: Experimental evidence at protein level: Swiss-Prot protein existence level 1. GST isoenzymes appear to play a central role in the parasite detoxification system. Other functions are also suspected including a role in increasing the solubility of haematin in the parasite gut. From Schistosoma japonicum (Blood fluke).
    951..1538    +  CDS            STAT1 (fragment): STAT1_HUMAN - Experimental evidence at protein level: Swiss-Prot protein existence level 1. Signal transducer and transcription activator that mediates cellular responses to interferons (IFNs), cytokine KITLG/SCF and other cytokines and other growth factors. Following type I IFN (IFN-alpha and IFN-beta) binding to cell surface receptors, signaling via protein kinases leads to activation of Jak kinases (TYK2 and JAK1) and to tyrosine phosphorylation of STAT1 and STAT2. The phosphorylated STATs dimerize and associate with ISGF3G/IRF-9 to form a complex termed ISGF3 transcription factor, that ent
   1578..1617    +  CDS            rop (fragment): Rop protein, which maintains plasmids at low copy number; rop
   1719..1759    +  misc_feature   bom (fragment): basis of mobility region from pBR322
   1864..1968    +  promoter       AmpR promoter: bla
   1969..2829    +  CDS            AmpR: β-lactamase; bla; confers resistance to ampicillin, carbenicillin, and related antibiotics
   3000..3588    +  rep_origin     ori: high-copy-number ColE1/pMB1/pBR322/pUC origin of replication
   3774..3825    -  misc_feature   bom (fragment): basis of mobility region from pBR322
   3832..3909    +  promoter       lacIq promoter: lacI (mutant); In the lacIq allele, a single base change in the promoter boosts expression of the lacI gene about 10-fold.
   3910..4992    +  CDS            lacI: lac repressor; lacI; The lac repressor binds to the lac operator to inhibit transcription in E. coli. This inhibition can be relieved by adding lactose or isopropyl-β-D-thiogalactopyranoside (IPTG).
   5005..5026    +  protein_bind   CAP binding site: CAP binding activates transcription in the presence of cAMP. E. coli catabolite activator protein
   5041..5071    +  promoter       lac promoter: promoter for the E. coli lac operon
   5079..5095    +  protein_bind   lac operator: The lac repressor binds to the lac operator to inhibit transcription in E. coli. This inhibition can be relieved by adding lactose or isopropyl-β-D-thiogalactopyranoside (IPTG). lac repressor encoded by lacI
   5115..5288    +  CDS            lacZα: LacZα fragment of β-galactosidase; lacZ fragment
