[The description below was written by a language model from this plasmid's Addgene catalogue record and pLannotate feature annotations shown in this document.]
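Description:
pGEX Stat1-SH2 is a bacterial expression plasmid built on the pGEX6P1 backbone for producing the SH2 domain region of human STAT1 as a glutathione S-transferase fusion protein in E. coli. The annotated sequence is 5,561 nt, consistent with a backbone of about 4.9 kb plus an insert of about 600 bp. It replicates from a ColE1/pBR322-type origin and is selected with ampicillin through the β-lactamase gene and its own promoter. The catalogue lists it as low copy, although the automated annotation describes the origin generically as high-copy and detects only fragments of rop and the bom region.

The expression cassette is driven by the tac promoter, a strong trp/lac hybrid, followed by a lac operator. The plasmid also carries lacI under the lacIq promoter, so the repressor is supplied in cis and keeps transcription off until IPTG is added. Downstream lies the Schistosoma japonicum GST coding sequence, then a PreScission protease cleavage site recorded as part of the backbone. The STAT1 fragment encoding amino acids 488-683 follows, cloned between BamHI and EcoRI sites that both remain intact. GST allows affinity purification on glutathione resin, and the protease site permits removal of the tag if the free domain is wanted. The depositor gives the fusion protein's mass as roughly 46 kDa. Residual lac promoter/operator and lacZα sequences after lacI, and a short yciV fragment, are backbone remnants with no stated role.

The associated publication concerns high-throughput phosphotyrosine profiling with SH2 domains, so the purified GST-SH2 protein most likely serves as a probe for tyrosine-phosphorylated binding sites.
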