Addgene plasmid #46511: pGEX Stat1-SH2
Depositing lab: Bruce Mayer. Depositing organization: University of Connecticut Health Center. Publication: High-throughput phosphotyrosine profiling using SH2 domains. Machida K, Thompson CM, Dierck K, Jablonowski K, Karkkainen S, Liu B, Zhang H, Nash PD, Newman DK, Nollau P, Pawson T, Renkema GH, Saksela K, Schiller MR, Shin DG, Mayer BJ. Mol Cell. 2007 Jun 22;26(6):899-915. 10.1016/j.molcel.2007.05.031 PubMed 17588523.
Backbone
  Vector backbone: pGEX6P1
  Backbone manufacturer: GE Healthcare Biosciences
  Backbone size w/o insert (bp): 4900
  Vector type: Bacterial Expression
Growth in bacteria
  Bacterial resistance: Ampicillin, 100 μg/mL
  Growth temperature: 37°C
  Growth strain: DH5alpha
  Copy number: Low Copy
Gene/Insert
  Gene/Insert name: Stat1 (alt names: STAT1; ISGF-3; STAT91; DKFZp686B04100; STAT)
  Species: H. sapiens (human)
  Insert size (bp): 601
  Mutation: contains amino acids 488-683
  Entrez Gene: STAT1 (a.k.a. CANDF7, IMD31A, IMD31B, IMD31C, ISGF-3, STAT91)
  Promoter: Tac
  Tag / fusion protein: GST (N terminal on backbone); PreScission (N terminal on backbone)
  Cloning method: Restriction Enzyme; 5′ cloning site BamHI (not destroyed); 3′ cloning site EcoRI (not destroyed)
  Sequencing primers: 5′ pGEX-5; 3′ pGEX-3
Terms and licenses: Academic/Nonprofit Terms; Industry Terms: Not Available to Industry
Depositor comments: The molecular weight of the GST fusion protein is approximately 46 kDa
How to cite: pGEX Stat1-SH2 was a gift from Bruce Mayer (Addgene plasmid # 46511 ; http://n2t.net/addgene:46511 ; RRID:Addgene_46511)
