>Addgene plasmid #46511 | pGEX Stat1-SH2 | depositor partial sequence | sequence record 65743 | Insert sequence
GGATCCCTGACTCCACCATGTGCACGATGGGCTCAGCTTTCAGAAGTGCTGAGTTGGCAGTTTTCTTCTG
TCACCAAAAGAGGTCTCAATGTGGACCAGCTGAACATGTTGGGAGAGAAGCTTCTTGGTCCTAACGCCAG
CCCCGATGGTCTCATTCCGTGGACGAGGTTTTGTAAGGAAAATATAAATGATAAAAATTTTCCCTTCTGG
CTTTGGATTGAAAGCATCCTAGAACTCATTAAAAAACACCTGCTCCCTCTCTGGAATGATGGGTGCATCA
TGGGCTTCATCAGCAAGGAGCGAGAGCGTGCCCTGTTGAAGGACCAGCAGCCGGGGACCTTCCTGCTGCG
GTTCAGTGAGAGCTCCCGGGAAGGGGCCATCACATTCACATGGGTGGAGCGGTCCCAGAACGGAGGCGAA
CCTGACTTCCATGCGGTTGAACCCTACACGAAGAAAGAACTTTCTGCTGTTACTTTCCCTGACATCATTC
GCAATTACAAAGTCATGGCTGCTGAGAATATTCCTGAGAATCCCCTGAAGTATCTGTATCCAAATATTGA
CAAAGACCATGCCTTTGGAAAGTATTACTCCAGGGGAATTC
