>Addgene plasmid #46511 | pGEX Stat1-SH2 | addgene partial sequence | sequence record 66709 | pGEX5
AGTTCTGTTCCAGGGGCCCCTGGGATCCCTGACTCCACCATGTGCACGATGGGCTCAGCTTTCAGAAGTG
CTGAGTTGGCAGTTTTCTTCTGTCACCAAAAGAGGTCTCAATGTGGACCAGCTGAACATGTTGGGAGAGA
AGCTTCTTGGTCCTAACGCCAGCCCCGATGGTCTCATTCCGTGGACGAGGTTTTGTAAGGAAAATATAAA
TGATAAAAATTTTCCCTTCTGGCTTTGGATTGAAAGCATCCTAGAACTCATTAAAAAACACCTGCTCCCT
CTCTGGAATGATGGGTGCATCATGGGCTTCATCAGCAAGGAGCGAGAGCGTGCCCTGTTGAAGGACCAGC
AGCCGGGGACCTTCCTGCTGCGGTTCAGTGAGAGCTCCCGGGAAGGGGCCATCACATTCACATGGGTGGA
GCGGTCCCAGAACGGAGGCGAACCTGACTTCCATGCGGTTGAACCCTACACGAAGAAAGAACTTTCTGCT
GTTACTTTCCCTGACATCATTCGCAATTACAAAGTCATGGCTGCTGAGAATATTCCTGAGAATCCCCTGA
AGTATCTGTATCCAAATATTGACAAAGACCATGCCTTTGGAAAGTATTACTCCAGGGGAATTCTATGAGC
GGCCGCATCGTGACTGACTGACGATCTGCCTCGCGCGTTTCGGTGATGACGGTGAAAACCTCTGACACAT
GCAGCTCCCGGAGACGGTCACAGCTTGTCTGTAAGCGGATGCCGGGAGCAGACAAGCCCGTCAGGGCGCG
TCAGCGGGTGTTGGC
